Addgene plasmid #37794: pET21a-MKP7_K55R_153
Depositing lab: SeWon Suh. Depositing organization: Seoul National University. Publication: Mycobacterium tuberculosis Eis protein initiates suppression of host immune responses by acetylation of DUSP16/MKP-7. Kim KH, An DR, Song J, Yoon JY, Kim HS, Yoon HJ, Im HN, Kim J, Kim do J, Lee SJ, Kim KH, Lee HM, Kim HJ, Jo EK, Lee JY, Suh SW. Proc Natl Acad Sci U S A. 2012 May 15;109(20):7729-34. Epub 2012 Apr 30. 10.1073/pnas.1120251109 PubMed 22547814.
Backbone
  Vector backbone: pET21a
  Backbone size w/o insert (bp): 5500
  Vector type: Bacterial Expression
Growth in bacteria
  Bacterial resistance: Ampicillin, 100 μg/mL
  Growth temperature: 37°C
  Growth strain: DH5alpha
  Copy number: Low Copy
Gene/Insert
  Gene/Insert name: Mitogen-activated protein kinase phosphatase 7 (alt names: MKP7; DUSP16)
  Species: H. sapiens (human)
  Insert size (bp): 459
  Mutation: changed Lysnie 55 to Arginine and deleted amino acids 154-665
  Entrez Gene: DUSP16 (a.k.a. MKP-7, MKP7)
  Tag / fusion protein: His (C terminal on insert)
  Cloning method: Restriction Enzyme; 5′ cloning site NdeI (not destroyed); 3′ cloning site XhoI (not destroyed)
  Sequencing primers: 5′ T7 promoter; 3′ T7 terminator
Terms and licenses: Academic/Nonprofit Terms; Industry Terms: Not Available to Industry
How to cite: pET21a-MKP7_K55R_153 was a gift from SeWon Suh (Addgene plasmid # 37794 ; http://n2t.net/addgene:37794 ; RRID:Addgene_37794)
