[The description below was written by a language model from this plasmid's Addgene catalogue record.]
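Description:
pET21a-MKP7_K55R_153 is a bacterial expression plasmid built on the pET21a backbone (about 5.5 kb without insert), carrying ampicillin resistance for selection and recorded as low copy. The catalogue entry lists DH5alpha as the propagation strain. No feature table is provided, so details of the origin and regulatory elements are not itemised. The use of T7 promoter and T7 terminator sequencing primers fits the standard pET arrangement, in which the insert is transcribed by T7 RNA polymerase in a suitable expression host.

The insert is a 459 bp fragment of human DUSP16, which encodes mitogen-activated protein kinase phosphatase 7 (MKP7). It was cloned between NdeI and XhoI sites, both of which are retained. The fragment encodes only the N-terminal portion of the protein, residues 1 to 153, since amino acids 154–665 are deleted. It also carries a point substitution changing lysine 55 to arginine. A His tag is fused to the C terminus of the insert, which normally allows purification of the recombinant protein by immobilised metal affinity chromatography.

The associated publication reports that the Mycobacterium tuberculosis Eis protein acetylates DUSP16/MKP-7 as part of its suppression of host immune responses. In that context, the plasmid appears intended for producing a truncated MKP7 variant in which one lysine is replaced by arginine, a residue that keeps the positive charge but cannot be acetylated in the same way. Such a protein would plausibly be compared with the wild-type fragment in biochemical assays, although the record itself does not state the specific experimental use.
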