>Addgene plasmid #37794 | pET21a-MKP7_K55R_153 | addgene partial sequence | sequence record 53845 | T7-term
GGGCTTGTTGCAGCCGGATCTCAGTGGTGGTGGTGGTGGTGCTCGAGAGGTAAGCAAGGCTGAGAAATGC
AGGTAGGGACTAGAGTGGATTTTCCTTCACAGAGGCCAGGGAAACAACGAGAGAACTCAGCAAACCCACC
TGCAAGCAGGTGAACAGAGTTGAAGCTCTTCTCCAGTTTACCCAGAAGTACAGTGAGAAAACAGTCTGAA
GAGAGAGAGGCAACATCTTGGGAGCTTTGATCGTAAACTACAACCTTCTGACTGCAATCAATGTCAACCT
TATGTTTCGCTGAATGCTGGATGAGCTCTGTAATTAACACTTTGTCCTGTTGCAACCTTCGGCGCATAAG
CTTGGAGCAGTTGATATTAATGGCTTCCAAAATGTGGGATGTATTGTATTCCACAAATGGCCGGCTATCA
ATTAGCAGCACTTTTTCCGTTCCACTTTCCAGCAGAGCCACCAACCTCTCAGTAACAATTTGAGTTCCAA
TCATATGTATATCTCCTTCTTAAAGTTAAACAAAATTATTTCTAGAGGGGAATTGTTATCCGCTCACAAT
TCCCCTATAGTGAGTCGTATTAATTTCGCGGGATCGAGATCTCGATCCTCTACGCCGGACGCATCGTGGC
CGGCATCACCGGCGCCACAGGTGCGGTTGCTGGCGCCTATATCGCCGACATCACCGATGGGGAAGATCGG
GCTCGCCACTTCGGGCTCATGAGCGCTTGTTTCGGCGTGGGTATGGTGGCAGGCCCCGTGGCCGGGGGAC
TGTTGGGCGCCATCTCCTTGCATGCACCATTCCTTGCGGCGGCGGTGCTCAACGGCCTCAACCTACTACT
GGGCTGCTTCCTAATGCAGGAGTCGCATAAGGGAGAGCGTCGAGATCCCGGACACCATCGAATGGCGCAA
AACCTTTCGC
